Addgene plasmid #143819: TFORF1524
Purpose: Lentiviral vector for overexpressing transcription factor ORFs with unique 24-bp barcodes. Barcodes facilitate identification of transcription factors in pooled screens.
Depositing lab: Feng Zhang. Depositing organization: Broad Institute. Publication: A transcription factor atlas of directed differentiation. Joung J, Ma S, Tay T, Geiger-Schuller KR, Kirchgatterer PC, Verdine VK, Guo B, Arias-Garcia MA, Allen WE, Singh A, Kuksenko O, Abudayyeh OO, Gootenberg JS, Fu Z, Macrae RK, Buenrostro JD, Regev A, Zhang F. Cell. 2023 Jan 5;186(1):209-229.e26. doi: 10.1016/j.cell.2022.11.026. PubMed 36608654.
Backbone
  Vector backbone: pLX_TRC317
  Backbone manufacturer: Broad Institute Genetic Perturbation Platform
  Backbone size w/o insert (bp): 8264
  Vector type: Mammalian Expression, Lentiviral
  Selectable markers: Puromycin
Growth in bacteria
  Bacterial resistance: Ampicillin, 100 μg/mL
  Growth temperature: 37°C
  Growth strain: NEB Stable
  Copy number: High Copy
Gene/Insert
  Gene/Insert name: NFRKB
  Species: H. sapiens (human)
  Insert size (bp): 4001
  Entrez Gene: NFRKB (a.k.a. INO80G)
  Promoter: EF1a
  Cloning method: Unknown
  Sequencing primers: 5′ GGGTGGAGACTGAAGTTAGGCCAG; 3′ CACATAGCGTAAAAGGAGCAACATAG
Terms and licenses: Academic/Nonprofit Terms; Industry Terms: Not Available to Industry
Depositor comments: NM_001143835,XM_017017796,ENST00000446488,ENST00000524746 . The transcription factor ORF portion of this plasmid was synthesized by Genewiz. Please test multiple small colonies in case of plasmid recombination. To make this collection available in a timely manner, a portion of this collection was not fully sequenced by Addgene. If an Addgene verified full plasmid sequence is not available, please contact us prior to placing an order to request the full sequence.
How to cite: TFORF1524 was a gift from Feng Zhang (Addgene plasmid # 143819 ; http://n2t.net/addgene:143819 ; RRID:Addgene_143819)
