[The description below was written by a language model from this plasmid's Addgene catalogue record and pLannotate feature annotations shown in this document.]
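Description:
TFORF1524 is a lentiviral mammalian expression plasmid built on the pLX_TRC317 backbone and carries the human transcription-factor ORF NFRKB (also known as INO80G), a putative regulatory component of the INO80 chromatin remodelling complex. It belongs to a barcoded transcription factor ORF collection in which each ORF is paired with a unique 24-bp barcode, so that the overexpressed factor can be identified in pooled screens. The feature table does not annotate the barcode itself. In bacteria the plasmid is maintained through a high-copy ColE1/pUC-type origin and selected with ampicillin via the β-lactamase gene. An f1 origin and lac, T7 and T3 promoter remnants from the cloning backbone are also present. The depositor notes a risk of plasmid recombination, which is common for LTR-containing vectors.

The transfer cassette has a third-generation layout. An RSV promoter is fused to a truncated HIV-1 5' LTR to drive genomic RNA production in packaging cells. It is followed by the Ψ packaging signal with a gag fragment, the RRE for Rev-dependent nuclear export, and a cPPT/CTS element. The cassette ends in a self-inactivating ΔU3 3' LTR, with an SV40 polyadenylation signal downstream. Within the provirus, an SV40 early promoter drives puromycin N-acetyltransferase for selection of transduced cells. A separate EF-1α promoter constitutively drives the roughly 3.9 kb NFRKB coding sequence, and a WPRE downstream enhances transcript expression. The short U6 promoter fragment annotated between the ORF and the WPRE is too small to be a functional promoter, and the record does not explain it. The full sequenced record is 12,265 nt, which matches the stated backbone and insert sizes. The construct is intended for stable overexpression of NFRKB, individually or in pooled screens such as directed differentiation studies.
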