Features (pLannotate 1.2.2; 31 found; start..end, strand, type, name):
      5..231     +  promoter       RSV promoter: Rous sarcoma virus enhancer/promoter
    232..412     +  LTR            5' LTR (truncated): truncated 5' long terminal repeat (LTR) from HIV-1
    459..584     +  misc_feature   HIV-1 Ψ: packaging signal of human immunodeficiency virus type 1
    568..931     +  CDS            HIV-1 gag (fragment): gag protein from human immunodeficiency virus 1; gag
   1077..1310    +  misc_feature   RRE: The Rev response element (RRE) of HIV-1 allows for Rev-dependent mRNA export from the nucleus to the cytoplasm.
   1687..1713    +  CDS            Rev (fragment): human immunodeficiency virus 1 (HIV-1) Rev protein; rev; enhances nuclear export of unspliced and incompletely spliced viral mRNAs
   1720..1743    +  promoter       SV40 promoter (fragment): SV40 early promoter
   1744..1815    +  promoter       SV40 promoter (fragment): SV40 enhancer and early promoter
   1839..1974    +  rep_origin     SV40 ori: SV40 origin of replication
   2020..2616    +  CDS            PuroR (fragment): puromycin N-acetyltransferase; pac from Streptomyces; confers resistance to puromycin
   2665..2782    +  misc_feature   cPPT/CTS: central polypurine tract and central termination sequence of HIV-1
   2847..2913    +  CDS            small t antigen (fragment): SV40 (simian virus 40) small t antigen
   2920..4098    +  promoter       EF-1α promoter: strong constitutive promoter for human elongation factor EF-1α
   4115..8011    +  CDS            NFRKB (sequence withheld): NFRKB_HUMAN - Also known as INO80G. Experimental evidence at protein level: Swiss-Prot protein existence level 1. Putative regulatory component of the chromatin remodeling INO80 complex which is involved in transcriptional regulation, DNA replication and probably DNA repair. Modulates the deubiquitinase activity of UCHL5 in the INO80 complex. From Homo sapiens (Human).
   8027..8080    +  promoter       U6 promoter (fragment): RNA polymerase III promoter for human U6 snRNA
   8122..8710    +  misc_feature   WPRE: woodchuck hepatitis virus posttranscriptional regulatory element
   8761..8780    +  misc_feature   cPPT/CTS (fragment): central polypurine tract and central termination sequence of HIV-1
   8782..9015    +  LTR            3' LTR (ΔU3): self-inactivating 3' long terminal repeat (LTR) from HIV-1
   9093..9214    +  polyA_signal   SV40 poly(A) signal: SV40 polyadenylation signal
   9254..9389    +  rep_origin     SV40 ori: SV40 origin of replication
   9410..9428    -  promoter       T7 promoter: promoter for bacteriophage T7 RNA polymerase
   9436..9591    +  CDS            lacZα (fragment): LacZα fragment of β-galactosidase; lacZ fragment
   9596..10024   +  rep_origin     f1 ori (sequence partly withheld): f1 bacteriophage origin of replication; arrow indicates direction of (+) strand synthesis
  10077..10181   +  promoter       AmpR promoter: bla
  10182..11042   +  CDS            AmpR: β-lactamase; bla; confers resistance to ampicillin, carbenicillin, and related antibiotics
  11213..11801   +  rep_origin     ori: high-copy-number ColE1/pMB1/pBR322/pUC origin of replication
  11984..12076   +  CDS            lacI (fragment): lac repressor; lacI; The lac repressor binds to the lac operator to inhibit transcription in E. coli. This inhibition can be relieved by adding lactose or isopropyl-β-D-thiogalactopyranoside (IPTG).
  12089..12110   +  protein_bind   CAP binding site: CAP binding activates transcription in the presence of cAMP. E. coli catabolite activator protein
  12125..12155   +  promoter       lac promoter: promoter for the E. coli lac operon
  12159..12181   +  protein_bind   lac operator (fragment): The lac repressor binds to the lac operator to inhibit transcription in E. coli. This inhibition can be relieved by adding lactose or isopropyl-β-D-thiogalactopyranoside (IPTG). lac repressor encoded by lacI
  12224..12242   +  promoter       T3 promoter: promoter for bacteriophage T3 RNA polymerase
>Addgene plasmid #143819 | TFORF1524 | addgene full sequence | sequence record 396266 | Addgene NGS Result
TTAATGTAGTCTTATGCAATACTCTTGTAGTCTTGCAACATGGTAACGATGAGTTAGCAACATGCCTTAC
AAGGAGAGAAAAAGCACCGTGCATGCCGATTGGTGGAAGTAAGGTGGTACGATCGTGCCTTATTAGGAAG
GCAACAGACGGGTCTGACATGGATTGGACGAACCACTGAATTGCCGCATTGCAGAGATATTGTATTTAAG
TGCCTAGCTCGATACATAAACGGGTCTCTCTGGTTAGACCAGATCTGAGCCTGGGAGCTCTCTGGCTAAC
TAGGGAACCCACTGCTTAAGCCTCAATAAAGCTTGCCTTGAGTGCTTCAAGTAGTGTGTGCCCGTCTGTT
GTGTGACTCTGGTAACTAGAGATCCCTCAGACCCTTTTAGTCAGTGTGGAAAATCTCTAGCAGTGGCGCC
CGAACAGGGACTTGAAAGCGAAAGGGAAACCAGAGGAGCTCTCTCGACGCAGGACTCGGCTTGCTGAAGC
GCGCACGGCAAGAGGCGAGGGGCGGCGACTGGTGAGTACGCCAAAAATTTTGACTAGCGGAGGCTAGAAG
GAGAGAGATGGGTGCGAGAGCGTCAGTATTAAGCGGGGGAGAATTAGATCGCGATGGGAAAAAATTCGGT
TAAGGCCAGGGGGAAAGAAAAAATATAAATTAAAACATATAGTATGGGCAAGCAGGGAGCTAGAACGATT
CGCAGTTAATCCTGGCCTGTTAGAAACATCAGAAGGCTGTAGACAAATACTGGGACAGCTACAACCATCC
CTTCAGACAGGATCAGAAGAACTTAGATCATTATATAATACAGTAGCAACCCTCTATTGTGTGCATCAAA
GGATAGAGATAAAAGACACCAAGGAAGCTTTAGACAAGATAGAGGAAGAGCAAAACAAAAGTAAGACCAC
CGCACAGCAAGCGGCCGCTGATCTTCAGACCTGGAGGAGGAGATATGAGGGACAATTGGAGAAGTGAATT
ATATAAATATAAAGTAGTAAAAATTGAACCATTAGGAGTAGCACCCACCAAGGCAAAGAGAAGAGTGGTG
CAGAGAGAAAAAAGAGCAGTGGGAATAGGAGCTTTGTTCCTTGGGTTCTTGGGAGCAGCAGGAAGCACTA
TGGGCGCAGCGTCAATGACGCTGACGGTACAGGCCAGACAATTATTGTCTGGTATAGTGCAGCAGCAGAA
CAATTTGCTGAGGGCTATTGAGGCGCAACAGCATCTGTTGCAACTCACAGTCTGGGGCATCAAGCAGCTC
CAGGCAAGAATCCTGGCTGTGGAAAGATACCTAAAGGATCAACAGCTCCTGGGGATTTGGGGTTGCTCTG
GAAAACTCATTTGCACCACTGCTGTGCCTTGGAATGCTAGTTGGAGTAATAAATCTCTGGAACAGATTTG
GAATCACACGACCTGGATGGAGTGGGACAGAGAAATTAACAATTACACAAGCTTAATACACTCCTTAATT
GAAGAATCGCAAAACCAGCAAGAAAAGAATGAACAAGAATTATTGGAATTAGATAAATGGGCAAGTTTGT
GGAATTGGTTTAACATAACAAATTGGCTGTGGTATATAAAATTATTCATAATGATAGTAGGAGGCTTGGT
AGGTTTAAGAATAGTTTTTGCTGTACTTTCTATAGTGAATAGAGTTAGGCAGGGATATTCACCATTATCG
TTTCAGACCCACCTCCCAACCCCGAGGGGACCCATGCATTGCATCTCAATTAGTCAGCAACCAGGTGTGG
AAAGTCCCCAGGCTCCCCAGCAGGCAGAAGTATGCAAAGCATGCGTCTCAATTAGTCAGCAACCATAGTC
CCGCCCCTAACTCCGCCCATCCCGCCCCTAACTCCGCCCAGTTCCGCCCATTCTCCGCCCCATGGCTGAC
TAATTTTTTTTATTTATGCAGAGGCCGAGGCCGCCTCGGCCTCTGAGCTATTCCAGAAGTAGTGAGGAGG
CTTTTTTGGAGGCCTAGGCTTTTGCAAAAAGCTTTCTAGAGGTACCACCGGAGCTTACCATGACCGAGTA
CAAGCCCACGGTGCGCCTCGCCACCCGCGACGACGTCCCCAGGGCCGTACGCACCCTCGCCGCCGCGTTC
GCCGACTACCCCGCCACGCGCCACACCGTCGATCCGGACCGCCACATCGAGCGGGTCACCGAGCTGCAAG
AACTCTTCCTCACGCGCGTCGGGCTCGACATCGGCAAGGTGTGGGTCGCGGACGACGGCGCCGCCGTGGC
GGTCTGGACCACGCCGGAGAGCGTCGAAGCGGGGGCGGTGTTCGCCGAGATCGGCCCGCGCATGGCCGAG
TTGAGCGGTTCCCGGCTGGCCGCGCAGCAACAGATGGAAGGCCTCCTGGCGCCGCACCGGCCCAAGGAGC
CCGCGTGGTTCCTGGCCACCGTCGGCGTCTCGCCCGACCACCAGGGCAAGGGTCTGGGCAGCGCCGTCGT
GCTCCCCGGAGTGGAGGCGGCCGAGCGCGCCGGGGTGCCCGCCTTCCTGGAGACCTCCGCGCCCCGCAAC
CTCCCCTTCTACGAGCGGCTCGGCTTCACCGTCACCGCCGACGTCGAGGTGCCCGAAGGACCGCGCACCT
GGTGCATGACCCGCAAGCCCGGTGCCAGTTAACGAATTCTAGATCTTGAGACAAATGGCAGTATTCATCC
ACAATTTTAAAAGAAAAGGGGGGATTGGGGGGTACAGTGCAGGGGAAAGAATAGTAGACATAATAGCAAC
AGACATACAAACTAAAGAATTACAAAAACAAATTACAAAAATTCAAAATTTTCGGGTTTATTACAGGGAC
AGCAGAGATCCACTTTGGCGCCGGCTCGAGGCCTGCAGGTGCAAAGATGGATAAAGTTTTAAACAGAGAG
GAATCTTTGCAGCTAATGGACCTTCTAGGTCTTGAAAGGAGTGGGAATTGGCTCCGGTGCCCGTCAGTGG
GCAGAGCGCACATCGCCCACAGTCCCCGAGAAGTTGGGGGGAGGGGTCGGCAATTGAACCGGTGCCTAGA
GAAGGTGGCGCGGGGTAAACTGGGAAAGTGATGTCGTGTACTGGCTCCGCCTTTTTCCCGAGGGTGGGGG
AGAACCGTATATAAGTGCAGTAGTCGCCGTGAACGTTCTTTTTCGCAACGGGTTTGCCGCCAGAACACAG
GTAAGTGCCGTGTGTGGTTCCCGCGGGCCTGGCCTCTTTACGGGTTATGGCCCTTGCGTGCCTTGAATTA
CTTCCACCTGGCTGCAGTACGTGATTCTTGATCCCGAGCTTCGGGTTGGAAGTGGGTGGGAGAGTTCGAG
GCCTTGCGCTTAAGGAGCCCCTTCGCCTCGTGCTTGAGTTGAGGCCTGGCCTGGGCGCTGGGGCCGCCGC
GTGCGAATCTGGTGGCACCTTCGCGCCTGTCTCGCTGCTTTCGATAAGTCTCTAGCCATTTAAAATTTTT
GATGACCTGCTGCGACGCTTTTTTTCTGGCAAGATAGTCTTGTAAATGCGGGCCAAGATCTGCACACTGG
TATTTCGGTTTTTGGGGCCGCGGGCGGCGACGGGGCCCGTGCGTCCCAGCGCACATGTTCGGCGAGGCGG
GGCCTGCGAGCGCGGCCACCGAGAATCGGACGGGGGTAGTCTCAAGCTGGCCGGCCTGCTCTGGTGCCTG
GCCTCGCGCCGCCGTGTATCGCCCCGCCCTGGGCGGCAAGGCTGGCCCGGTCGGCACCAGTTGCGTGAGC
GGAAAGATGGCCGCTTCCCGGCCCTGCTGCAGGGAGCTCAAAATGGAGGACGCGGCGCTCGGGAGAGCGG
GCGGGTGAGTCACCCACACAAAGGAAAAGGGCCTTTCCGTCCTCAGCCGTCGCTTCATGTGACTCCACGG
AGTACCGGGCGCCGTCCAGGCACCTCGATTAGTTCTCGAGCTTTTGGAGTACGTCGTCTTTAGGTTGGGG
GGAGGGGTTTTATGCGATGGAGTTTCCCCACACTGAGTGGGTGGAGACTGAAGTTAGGCCAGCTTGGCAC
TTGATGTAATTCTCCTTGGAATTTGCCCTTTTTGAGTTTGGATCTTGGTTCATTCTCAAGCCTCAGACAG
TGGTTCAAAGTTTTTTTCTTCCATTTCAGGTGTCGTGAGGCTAGCACCGCCACC
[3897 nt withheld, positions 4115-8011]
TAGTAATGAACTAGTCCGTAACTTGAAAGTATTTCGATTTCTTGGCTTTATATATCTTGTGGAAAGGACG
ACACAGAGTGTAGTCAATTAACGCCACGCGTTAAGTCGACAATCAACCTCTGGATTACAAAATTTGTGAA
AGATTGACTGGTATTCTTAACTATGTTGCTCCTTTTACGCTATGTGGATACGCTGCTTTAATGCCTTTGT
ATCATGCTATTGCTTCCCGTATGGCTTTCATTTTCTCCTCCTTGTATAAATCCTGGTTGCTGTCTCTTTA
TGAGGAGTTGTGGCCCGTTGTCAGGCAACGTGGCGTGGTGTGCACTGTGTTTGCTGACGCAACCCCCACT
GGTTGGGGCATTGCCACCACCTGTCAGCTCCTTTCCGGGACTTTCGCTTTCCCCCTCCCTATTGCCACGG
CGGAACTCATCGCCGCCTGCCTTGCCCGCTGCTGGACAGGGGCTCGGCTGTTGGGCACTGACAATTCCGT
GGTGTTGTCGGGGAAATCATCGTCCTTTCCTTGGCTGCTCGCCTGTGTTGCCACCTGGATTCTGCGCGGG
ACGTCCTTCTGCTACGTCCCTTCGGCCCTCAATCCAGCGGACCTTCCTTCCCGCGGCCTGCTGCCGGCTC
TGCGGCCTCTTCCGCGTCTTCGCCTTCGCCCTCAGACGAGTCGGATCTCCCTTTGGGCCGCCTCCCCGCG
TCGACTTTAAGACCAATGACTTACAAGGCAGCTGTAGATCTTAGCCACTTTTTAAAAGAAAAGGGGGGAC
TGGAAGGGCTAATTCACTCCCAACGAAGACAAGATCTGCTTTTTGCTTGTACTGGGTCTCTCTGGTTAGA
CCAGATCTGAGCCTGGGAGCTCTCTGGCTAACTAGGGAACCCACTGCTTAAGCCTCAATAAAGCTTGCCT
TGAGTGCTTCAAGTAGTGTGTGCCCGTCTGTTGTGTGACTCTGGTAACTAGAGATCCCTCAGACCCTTTT
AGTCAGTGTGGAAAATCTCTAGCAGTACGTATAGTAGTTCATGTCATCTTATTATTCAGTATTTATAACT
TGCAAAGAAATGAATATCAGAGAGTGAGAGGAACTTGTTTATTGCAGCTTATAATGGTTACAAATAAAGC
AATAGCATCACAAATTTCACAAATAAAGCATTTTTTTCACTGCATTCTAGTTGTGGTTTGTCCAAACTCA
TCAATGTATCTTATCATGTCTGGCTCTAGCTATCCCGCCCCTAACTCCGCCCATCCCGCCCCTAACTCCG
CCCAGTTCCGCCCATTCTCCGCCCCATGGCTGACTAATTTTTTTTATTTATGCAGAGGCCGAGGCCGCCT
CGGCCTCTGAGCTATTCCAGAAGTAGTGAGGAGGCTTTTTTGGAGGCCTAGGGACGTACCCAATTCGCCC
TATAGTGAGTCGTATTACGCGCGCTCACTGGCCGTCGTTTTACAACGTCGTGACTGGGAAAACCCTGGCG
TTACCCAACTTAATCGCCTTGCAGCACATCCCCCTTTCGCCAGCTGGCGTAATAGCGAAGAGGCCCGCAC
CGATCGCCCTTCCCAACAGTTGCGCAGCCTGAATGGCGAATGGG
[124 nt withheld, positions 9596-9719]
C
[91 nt withheld, positions 9721-9811]
A
[49 nt withheld, positions 9813-9861]
CCTTTGACGTTGGAGTCCACGTTCTTT
[37 nt withheld, positions 9889-9925]
ACCCTATCTCGGTCTATTCTTTTGATTTATAAGGGATTTTGCCGATTTCGGCCTATTGGTTAAAAAATGA
GCTGATTTAACAAAAATTTAACGCGAATTTTAACAAAATATTAACGCTTACAATTTAGGTGGCACTTTTC
GGGGAAATGTGCGCGGAACCCCTATTTGTTTATTTTTCTAAATACATTCAAATATGTATCCGCTCATGAG
ACAATAACCCTGATAAATGCTTCAATAATATTGAAAAAGGAAGAGTATGAGTATTCAACATTTCCGTGTC
GCCCTTATTCCCTTTTTTGCGGCATTTTGCCTTCCTGTTTTTGCTCACCCAGAAACGCTGGTGAAAGTAA
AAGATGCTGAAGATCAGTTGGGTGCACGAGTGGGTTACATCGAACTGGATCTCAACAGCGGTAAGATCCT
TGAGAGTTTTCGCCCCGAAGAACGTTTTCCAATGATGAGCACTTTTAAAGTTCTGCTATGTGGCGCGGTA
TTATCCCGTATTGACGCCGGGCAAGAGCAACTCGGTCGCCGCATACACTATTCTCAGAATGACTTGGTTG
AGTACTCACCAGTCACAGAAAAGCATCTTACGGATGGCATGACAGTAAGAGAATTATGCAGTGCTGCCAT
AACCATGAGTGATAACACTGCGGCCAACTTACTTCTGACAACGATCGGAGGACCGAAGGAGCTAACCGCT
TTTTTGCACAACATGGGGGATCATGTAACTCGCCTTGATCGTTGGGAACCGGAGCTGAATGAAGCCATAC
CAAACGACGAGCGTGACACCACGATGCCTGTAGCAATGGCAACAACGTTGCGCAAACTATTAACTGGCGA
ACTACTTACTCTAGCTTCCCGGCAACAATTAATAGACTGGATGGAGGCGGATAAAGTTGCAGGACCACTT
CTGCGCTCGGCCCTTCCGGCTGGCTGGTTTATTGCTGATAAATCTGGAGCCGGTGAGCGTGGGTCTCGCG
GTATCATTGCAGCACTGGGGCCAGATGGTAAGCCCTCCCGTATCGTAGTTATCTACACGACGGGGAGTCA
GGCAACTATGGATGAACGAAATAGACAGATCGCTGAGATAGGTGCCTCACTGATTAAGCATTGGTAACTG
TCAGACCAAGTTTACTCATATATACTTTAGATTGATTTAAAACTTCATTTTTAATTTAAAAGGATCTAGG
TGAAGATCCTTTTTGATAATCTCATGACCAAAATCCCTTAACGTGAGTTTTCGTTCCACTGAGCGTCAGA
CCCCGTAGAAAAGATCAAAGGATCTTCTTGAGATCCTTTTTTTCTGCGCGTAATCTGCTGCTTGCAAACA
AAAAAACCACCGCTACCAGCGGTGGTTTGTTTGCCGGATCAAGAGCTACCAACTCTTTTTCCGAAGGTAA
CTGGCTTCAGCAGAGCGCAGATACCAAATACTGTTCTTCTAGTGTAGCCGTAGTTAGGCCACCACTTCAA
GAACTCTGTAGCACCGCCTACATACCTCGCTCTGCTAATCCTGTTACCAGTGGCTGCTGCCAGTGGCGAT
AAGTCGTGTCTTACCGGGTTGGACTCAAGACGATAGTTACCGGATAAGGCGCAGCGGTCGGGCTGAACGG
GGGGTTCGTGCACACAGCCCAGCTTGGAGCGAACGACCTACACCGAACTGAGATACCTACAGCGTGAGCT
ATGAGAAAGCGCCACGCTTCCCGAAGGGAGAAAGGCGGACAGGTATCCGGTAAGCGGCAGGGTCGGAACA
GGAGAGCGCACGAGGGAGCTTCCAGGGGGAAACGCCTGGTATCTTTATAGTCCTGTCGGGTTTCGCCACC
TCTGACTTGAGCGTCGATTTTTGTGATGCTCGTCAGGGGGGCGGAGCCTATGGAAAAACGCCAGCAACGC
GGCCTTTTTACGGTTCCTGGCCTTTTGCTGGCCTTTTGCTCACATGTTCTTTCCTGCGTTATCCCCTGAT
TCTGTGGATAACCGTATTACCGCCTTTGAGTGAGCTGATACCGCTCGCCGCAGCCGAACGACCGAGCGCA
GCGAGTCAGTGAGCGAGGAAGCGGAAGAGCGCCCAATACGCAAACCGCCTCTCCCCGCGCGTTGGCCGAT
TCATTAATGCAGCTGGCACGACAGGTTTCCCGACTGGAAAGCGGGCAGTGAGCGCAACGCAATTAATGTG
AGTTAGCTCACTCATTAGGCACCCCAGGCTTTACACTTTATGCTTCCGGCTCGTATGTTGTGTGGAATTG
TGAGCGGATAACAATTTCACACAGGAAACAGCTATGACCATGATTACGCCAAGCGCGCAATTAACCCTCA
CTAAAGGGAACAAAAGCTGGAGCTGCAAGC
