>Addgene plasmid #143819 | TFORF1524 | depositor partial sequence | sequence record 283584 | Insert
ACCGCCACC
[3897 nt withheld, positions 10-3906]
TAGTAATGAACTAGTCCGTAACTTGAAAGTATTTCGATTTCTTGGCTTTATATATCTTGTGGAAAGGACG
ACACAGAGTGTAGTCAATTAACGCC
