>Addgene plasmid #143819 | TFORF1524 | depositor partial sequence | sequence record 283585 | Barcode
CACAGAGTGTAGTCAATTAACGCC
